Addgene plasmid #207620: pRSF-G1(4/5FTrp)RS
Purpose: tRNA synthetase/tRNA pair for the in vivo incorporation of 4-Fluoro-L-Tryptophan (4FTrp) and 5-Fluoro-L-Tryptophan (5FTrp) into proteins in E. coli in response to the amber (TAG) codon
Depositing lab: Thomas Huber. Depositing organization: Australian National University. Publication: Genetic Encoding of Fluoro-l-tryptophans for Site-Specific Detection of Conformational Heterogeneity in Proteins by NMR Spectroscopy. Qianzhu H, Abdelkader EH, Otting G, Huber T. J Am Chem Soc. 2024 Apr 30. doi: 10.1021/jacs.4c03743. PubMed 38687675.
Backbone
  Vector backbone: pRSF
  Backbone size w/o insert (bp): 2452
  Total vector size (bp): 3274
  Vector type: Bacterial Expression
Growth in bacteria
  Bacterial resistance: Kanamycin, 50 μg/mL
  Growth temperature: 37°C
  Growth strain: DH5alpha
  Copy number: High Copy
Gene/Insert
  Gene/Insert name: tRNA synthetase (alt name: G1(4/5FTrp)RS)
  Species: Methanogenic archaeon ISO4-G1
  Insert size (bp): 822
  Promoter: T7
  Cloning method: Ligation Independent Cloning
  Sequencing primers: 5′ TAATACGACTCACTATAGGG; 3′ GCTAGTTATTGCTCAGCGG
Terms and licenses: Academic/Nonprofit Terms; Industry Terms: Not Available to Industry
How to cite: pRSF-G1(4/5FTrp)RS was a gift from Thomas Huber (Addgene plasmid # 207620 ; http://n2t.net/addgene:207620 ; RRID:Addgene_207620)
