[The description below was written by a language model from this plasmid's Addgene catalogue record and pLannotate feature annotations shown in this document.]
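Description:
pRSF-G1(4/5FTrp)RS is a compact (about 3.3 kb) bacterial expression plasmid built on a pRSF backbone and designed for genetic code expansion in E. coli. It replicates from the RSF1030 origin, which is recorded as high copy and is compatible with other common origin types. The plasmid can therefore be maintained alongside a second plasmid encoding the target protein. Selection is by kanamycin, through an aminoglycoside phosphotransferase (aph(3')-Ia) gene driven by the bla (AmpR) promoter.

The payload is an 822 bp coding sequence for an engineered aminoacyl-tRNA synthetase, G1(4/5FTrp)RS, derived from the methanogenic archaeon ISO4-G1. It sits between a T7 promoter with the phage T7 gene 10 ribosome binding site and a T7 terminator, so strong expression depends on a host that supplies T7 RNA polymerase. A fragment of the tet promoter lies just upstream of the T7 promoter. A short match to the T7 gene 10B-derived SET1 solubility tag is annotated just before the terminator, at the 3′ end of or just after the synthetase coding region, but the record does not say whether it is fused to the enzyme. The synthetase open reading frame itself is not annotated in the automated feature table, which leaves the region between the RBS and the SET1 fragment unlabelled.

The catalogue entry describes the construct as a synthetase/tRNA pair that directs incorporation of 4-fluoro-L-tryptophan or 5-fluoro-L-tryptophan at amber (TAG) codons. No tRNA gene or promoter for one appears among the annotated features, so its location cannot be confirmed from the table. The associated work used site-specifically installed fluorotryptophans as NMR probes for detecting conformational heterogeneity in proteins.
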