Features (pLannotate 1.2.2; 8 found; start..end, strand, type, name):
    122..871     -  rep_origin     RSF ori: Plasmids containing the RSF 1030 origin of replication can be propagated in E. coli cells that contain additional plasmids with compatible origins.
    887..1702    -  CDS            KanR: aminoglycoside phosphotransferase; aph(3')-Ia; confers resistance to kanamycin in bacteria or G418 (Geneticin®) in eukaryotes
   1703..1794    -  promoter       AmpR promoter: bla
   1843..1867    +  promoter       tet promoter (fragment): E. coli promoter for tetracycline efflux protein gene
   1877..1895    +  promoter       T7 promoter: promoter for bacteriophage T7 RNA polymerase
   1927..1949    +  RBS            RBS: efficient ribosome binding site from bacteriophage T7 gene 10 (Olins and Rangwala, 1989)
   2811..2860    +  CDS            SET1 (fragment): solubility-enhancement tag derived from T7 phage gene 10B
   2868..2915    +  terminator     T7 terminator: transcription terminator for bacteriophage T7 RNA polymerase
>Addgene plasmid #207620 | pRSF-G1(4/5FTrp)RS | addgene full sequence | sequence record 435603 | Addgene NGS Result
GCATGCTCGAGCAGCTCAGGGTCGAATTTGCTTTCGAATTTCTGCCATTCATCCGCTTATTATCACTTAT
TCAGGCGTAGCAACCAGGCGTTTAAGGGCACCAATAACTGCCTTAAAAAAACTTCCGCTTCCTCGCTCAC
TGACTCGCTACGCTCGGTCGTTCGACTGCGGCGAGCGGTGTCAGCTCACTCAAAAGCGGTAATACGGTTA
TCCACAGAATCAGGGGATAAAGCCGGAAAGAACATGTGAGCAAAAAGCAAAGCACCGGAAGAAGCCAACG
CCGCAGGCGTTTTTCCATAGGCTCCGCCCCCCTGACGAGCATCACAAAAATCGACGCTCAAGYCAGAGGT
GGCGAAACCCGACAGGACTATAAAGATACCAGGCGTTTCCCCCTGGAAGCTCCCTCGTGCGCTCTCCTGT
TCCGACCCTGCCGCTTACCGGATACCTGTCCGCCTTTCTCCCTTCGGGAAGCGTGGCGCTTTCTCATAGC
TCACGCTGTTGGTATCTCAGTTCGGTGTAGGTCGTTCGCTCCAAGCTGGGCTGTGTGCACGAACCCCCCG
TTCAGCCCGACCGCTGCGCCTTATCCGGTAACTATCGTCTTGAGTCCAACCCGGTAAGACACGACTTATC
GCCACTGGCAGCAGCCATTGGTAACTGATTTAGAGGACTTTGTCTTGAAGTTATGCACCTGTTAAGGCTA
AACTGAAAGAACAGATTTTGGTGAGTGCGGTCCTCCAACCCACTTACCTTGGTTCAAAGAGTTGGTAGCT
CAGCGAACCTTGAGAAAACCACCGTTGGTAGCGGTGGTTTTTCTTTATTTATGAGATGATGAATCAATCG
GTCTATCAAGTCAACGAACAGCTATTCCGTTGAACTGTGGTACGCGTTAGAAAAACTCATCGAGCATCAA
ATGAAACTGCAATTTATTCATATCAGGATTATCAATACCATATTTTTGAAAAAGCCGTTTCTGTAATGAA
GGAGAAAACTCACCGAGGCAGTTCCATAGGATGGCAAGATCCTGGTATCGGTCTGCGATTCCGACTCGTC
CAACATCAATACAACCTATTAATTTCCCCTCGTCAAAAATAAGGTTATCAAGTGAGAAATCACCATGAGT
GACGACTGAATCCGGTGAGAATGGCAAAAGTTTATGCATTTCTTTCCAGACTTGTTCAACAGGCCAGCCA
TTACGCTCGTCATCAAAATCACTCGCATCAACCAAACCGTTATTCATTCGTGATTGCGCCTGAGCGAGAC
GAAATACGCGGTCGCTGTTAAAAGGACAATTACAAACAGGAATCGAATGCAACCGGCGCAGGAACACTGC
CAGCGCATCAACAATATTTTCACCTGAATCAGGATATTCTTCTAATACCTGGAATGCTGTTTTCCCGGGG
ATCGCAGTGGTGAGTAACCATGCATCATCAGGAGTACGGATAAAATGCTTGATGGTCGGAAGAGGCATAA
ATTCCGTCAGCCAGTTTAGTCTGACCATCTCATCTGTAACATCATTGGCAACGCTACCTTTGCCATGTTT
CAGAAACAACTCTGGCGCATCGGGCTTCCCATACAATCGATAGATTGTCGCACCTGATTGCCCGACATTA
TCGCGAGCCCATTTATACCCATATAAATCAGCATCCATGTTGGAATTTAATCGCGGCCTAGAGCAAGACG
TTTCCCGTTGAATATGGCTCATACTCTTCCTTTTTCAATATTATTGAAGCATTTATCAGGGTTATTGTCT
CATGAGCGGATACATATTTGAATGTATTTAGAAAAATAAACAAATAGGCATGCAGCGCTTGACTTGACGG
GACGGCGTTGTAATTCTCATGTTTGACAGCTTATCATCGATAAGCTTGGTACCCAATAATACGACTCACT
ATAGGGAGACCACAACGGTTTCCCTCTAGAAATAATTTTGTTTAACTTTAAGAAGGAGATATACATATGG
TGGTGAAATTTACCGATAGCCAGATTCAGCATCTGATGGAATATGGTGATAATGATTGGAGCGAAGCCGA
ATTTGAAGATGCAGCAGCACGTGATAAAGAATTTAGCAGCCAGTTTAGCAAACTGAAAAGCGCCAATGAT
AAAGGCCTGAAAGATGTTATTGCAAATCCGCGTAATGATCTGACCGATCTGGAAAACAAAATTCGCGAAA
AACTGGCAGCCCGTGGTTTTATTGAAGTTCATACCCCGATTTTTGTGAGCAAAAGCGCACTGGCAAAAAT
GACCATTACCGAAGATCATCCGCTGTTCAAACAGGTGTTTTGGATTGATGATAAACGTGCACTGCGTCCG
ATGCATGCAATGAATCTGTATAAAGTTATGCGTGAACTGCGCGATCATACCAAAGGTCCGGTTAAAATCT
TTGAAATTGGTAGCTGCTTTCGCAAAGAAAGCAAAAGCAGTACCCATCTGGAAGAATTTACCATGCTGGC
CCTGTTCGAAATGGGTCCTGATGGTGATCCGATGGAACATCTGAAAATGTATATTGGCGATATCATGGAT
GCCGTTGGTGTTGAATATACCACCAGTCGTGAAGAATCAGATGTTTGGGTTGAAACCCTGGACGTGGAAA
TTAATGGCACCGAAGTTGCAAGCGGTACGGTTGGTCCGCATAAACTGGATCCGGCACATGATGTGCATGA
ACCGAATGCAGGTATTGGTTTTGGTCTGGAACGTCTGCTGATGCTGAAAAATGGTAAAAGCAATGCACGC
AAAACCGGCAAAAGTATTACCTATCTGAATGGCTACAAACTGGATTAAGAATTCGAGCTCCCGGGTACCA
GATAGATCCGGCTGCTAACAAAGCCCGAAAGGAAGCTGAGTTGGCTGCTGCCACCGCTGAGCAATAACTA
GCATAACCCCTTGGGGCCTCTAAACGGGTCTTGAGGGGTTTTTTGGTTTGTGAGCTCCCGTAATTCCGCT
TCGCAACATGTGAGCACCGGTTTATTGACTACCGGAAGCAGTGTGACCGTGTGCTTCTCAAATGCCTGAG
GCCAGTTTGCTCAGGCTCTCCCCGTGGAGGTAATAATTGACGATATGATCAGTGCACGGCTAACTAAGCG
GCCTGCTGACTTTCTCGCCGATCAAAAGGCATTTTGCTATTAAGGGATTGACGAGGGCGTATCTGCGCAG
TAAGATGCGCCCCGCATTGGAGGGCGCTCCGGCGAGCAAACGGGTCTCTAAAACCTGTAAGCGGGGTTCG
ACCCCCCGGCCTTTCGCCAAATTCGAAAAGCCTGCTCAACGAGCAGGCTTTTTT
